Addgene plasmid #60099: pAAV-myrSNAP-CON
Purpose: Expresses membrane-targeted SNAP(f)-tag and histone-GFP, conditional
Depositing lab: Gregory Jefferis. Depositing organization: MRC Laboratory of Molecular Biology. Publication: Ultrafast tissue staining with chemical tags. Kohl J, Ng J, Cachero S, Ciabatti E, Dolan MJ, Sutcliffe B, Tozer A, Ruehle S, Krueger D, Frechter S, Branco T, Tripodi M, Jefferis GS. Proc Natl Acad Sci U S A. 2014 Aug 25. pii: 201411087. 10.1073/pnas.1411087111 PubMed 25157152.
Backbone
  Vector backbone: pAAV-CMV
  Backbone manufacturer: custom
  Backbone size w/o insert (bp): 4600
  Total vector size (bp): 6700
  Vector type: Mammalian Expression, Mouse Targeting, AAV
Growth in bacteria
  Bacterial resistance: Ampicillin, 100 μg/mL
  Growth temperature: 30°C
  Growth strain: Stbl3
  Copy number: Unknown
Gene/Insert 1
  Gene/Insert name: SNAP-tag
  Species: Synthetic
  Insert size (bp): 546
  Cloning method: Restriction Enzyme; 5′ cloning site EcoRI (not destroyed); 3′ cloning site HindIII (not destroyed)
  Sequencing primers: 5′ SNAPfw; 3′ SNAPrev
Gene/Insert 2
  Gene/Insert name: histone-GFP
  Species: Synthetic
  Insert size (bp): 1220
  Cloning method: Restriction Enzyme; 5′ cloning site EcoRI (not destroyed); 3′ cloning site HindIII (not destroyed)
  Sequencing primers: 5′ EGFPfw; 3′ EGFPrev
Terms and licenses: Academic/Nonprofit Terms; Industry Terms: Not Available to Industry
How to cite: pAAV-myrSNAP-CON was a gift from Gregory Jefferis (Addgene plasmid # 60099 ; http://n2t.net/addgene:60099 ; RRID:Addgene_60099)
