[The description below was written by a language model from this plasmid's Addgene catalogue record and pLannotate feature annotations shown in this document.]
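Description:
pAAV-myrSNAP-CON is an adeno-associated virus transfer plasmid (about 6.7 kb, on a custom pAAV-CMV backbone) for Cre-dependent expression of a membrane-targeted SNAP(f)-tag together with a histone-GFP nuclear marker in mammalian, particularly mouse, cells. It is maintained in bacteria through a high-copy ColE1/pUC-type origin and selected with ampicillin via the β-lactamase gene. An M13 phage origin is also annotated, along with small pBR322-derived remnants (bom and rop fragments). Two AAV2 inverted terminal repeats flank the expression cassette and define the segment that is packaged into recombinant AAV particles.

Between the ITRs, the CMV immediate-early enhancer and promoter elements are followed by a chimeric intron region (CMV intron A and truncated human β-globin intron fragments), and a human growth hormone polyadenylation signal ends the unit. The coding payload lies between them in reverse orientation. It consists of the fast-reacting, mammalian-optimised SNAP-tag, then human histone H2B and a GFP (S65T-type) reading frame. The myristoylation signal implied by the name, and whatever element links SNAP to H2B-GFP, are not annotated in the feature table.

The inverted block is bracketed by the mutant sites lox66 and lox71 in opposing orientation. Cre recombinase flips the cassette into the sense orientation. Recombination between these left- and right-element mutants yields one wild-type loxP and one doubly mutated site that Cre binds poorly, which favours retention of the "on" state.

In Cre-expressing cells the construct therefore labels membranes with a tag that covalently binds benzylguanine-conjugated fluorophores and marks nuclei with GFP. This supports rapid chemical-tag staining of genetically defined cell populations in tissue.
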