Features (pLannotate 1.2.2; 21 found; start..end, strand, type, name):
      1..141     -  repeat_region  AAV2 ITR: inverted terminal repeat of adeno-associated virus serotype 2 inverted
    160..524     +  enhancer       CMV enhancer: human cytomegalovirus immediate early enhancer
    597..614     -  promoter       CMV promoter (fragment): human cytomegalovirus (CMV) immediate early promoter
    676..727     +  promoter       CMVd2 promoter: truncated human cytomegalovirus (CMV) immediate early promoter that yields moderately reduced expression relative to the full-length promoter
    876..903     +  intron         CMV intron (fragment): modified intron A from human cytomegalovirus (CMV)
    908..1254    +  intron         β-globin intron (fragment): internally truncated intron from human β-globin
   1258..1305    +  CDS            HBB (fragment): HBB_COLGU - Experimental evidence at transcript level: Swiss-Prot protein existence level 2. Involved in oxygen transport from the lung to the various peripheral tissues. From Colobus guereza (Mantled guereza) (Eastern black-and-white colobus monkey).
   1332..1365    +  protein_bind   lox66: Right element (RE) mutant of loxP (Araki et al., 2010). Cre-mediated recombination occurs in the 8-bp core sequence (GCATACAT). Cre recombinase
   1436..2149    -  CDS            GFP (S65T): GFP (S65T) is a basic (constitutively fluorescent) green fluorescent protein published in 1995, derived from Aequorea victoria.
   2234..2611    -  CDS            H2B: human histone H2B; HIST1H2BJ
   2693..3238    -  CDS            SNAP-tag®: human O6-alkylguanine-DNA-alkyltransferase variant that forms covalent bonds with benzylguanine derivatives fast-reacting variant, optimized for mammalian expression
   3361..3394    -  protein_bind   lox71: Left element (LE) mutant of loxP (Araki et al., 2010). Cre-mediated recombination occurs in the 8-bp core sequence (GCATACAT). Cre recombinase
   3431..3907    +  polyA_signal   hGH poly(A) signal: human growth hormone polyadenylation signal
   3947..4087    +  repeat_region  AAV2 ITR: inverted terminal repeat of adeno-associated virus serotype 2 inverted
   4092..4143    -  misc_feature   bom (fragment): basis of mobility region from pBR322
   4162..4542    +  rep_origin     M13 ori (sequence partly withheld): M13 bacteriophage origin of replication; arrow indicates direction of (+) strand synthesis
   4618..4667    -  misc_feature   bom (fragment): basis of mobility region from pBR322
   4769..4804    -  CDS            rop (fragment): Rop protein, which maintains plasmids at low copy number; rop
   4899..5003    +  promoter       AmpR promoter: bla
   5004..5864    +  CDS            AmpR: β-lactamase; bla; confers resistance to ampicillin, carbenicillin, and related antibiotics
   6035..6623    +  rep_origin     ori: high-copy-number ColE1/pMB1/pBR322/pUC origin of replication
>Addgene plasmid #60099 | pAAV-myrSNAP-CON | depositor full sequence | sequence record 96169 | pAAV-myrSNAP-CON sequence 6684 bps
CCTGCAGGCAGCTGCGCGCTCGCTCGCTCACTGAGGCCGCCCGGGCAAAGCCCGGGCGTCGGGCGACCTT
TGGTCGCCCGGCCTCAGTGAGCGAGCGAGCGCGCAGAGAGGGAGTGGCCAACTCCATCACTAGGGGTTCC
TGCGGCCGCACGCGTGGAGCTAGTTATTAATAGTAATCAATTACGGGGTCATTAGTTCATAGCCCATATA
TGGAGTTCCGCGTTACATAACTTACGGTAAATGGCCCGCCTGGCTGACCGCCCAACGACCCCCGCCCATT
GACGTCAATAATGACGTATGTTCCCATAGTAACGTCAATAGGGACTTTCCATTGACGTCAATGGGTGGAG
TATTTACGGTAAACTGCCCACTTGGCAGTACATCAAGTGTATCATATGCCAAGTACGCCCCCTATTGACG
TCAATGACGGTAAATGGCCCGCCTGGCATTATGCCCAGTACATGACCTTATGGGACTTTCCTACTTGGCA
GTACATCTACGTATTAGTCATCGCTATTACCATGGTGATGCGGTTTTGGCAGTACATCAATGGGCGTGGA
TAGCGGTTTGACTCACGGGGATTTCCAAGTCTCCACCCCATTGACGTCAATGGGAGTTTGTTTTGCACCA
AAATCAACGGGACTTTCCAAAATGTCGTAACAACTCCGCCCCATTGACGCAAATGGGCGGTAGGCGTGTA
CGGTGGGAGGTCTATATAAGCAGAGCTCGTTTAGTGAACCGTCAGATCGCCTGGAGACGCCATCCACGCT
GTTTTGACCTCCATAGAAGACACCGGGACCGATCCAGCCTCCGCGGATTCGAATCCCGGCCGGGAACGGT
GCATTGGAACGCGGATTCCCCGTGCCAAGAGTGACGTAAGTACCGCCTATAGAGTCTATAGGCCCACAAA
AAATGCTTTCTTCTTTTAATATACTTTTTTGTTTATCTTATTTCTAATACTTTCCCTAATCTCTTTCTTT
CAGGGCAATAATGATACAATGTATCATGCCTCTTTGCACCATTCTAAAGAATAACAGTGATAATTTCTGG
GTTAAGGCAATAGCAATATTTCTGCATATAAATATTTCTGCATATAAATTGTAACTGATGTAAGAGGTTT
CATATTGCTAATAGCAGCTACAATCCAGCTACCATTCTGCTTTTATTTTATGGTTGGGATAAGGCTGGAT
TATTCTGAGTCCAAGCTAGGCCCTTTTGCTAATCATGTTCATACCTCTTATCTTCCTCCCACAGCTCCTG
GGCAACGTGCTGGTCTGTGTGCTGGCCCATCACTTTGGCAAAGAATTGGGATTCGAACATCGATTGAATT
CATAACTTCGTATAGCATACATTATACGAACGGTATCACTATTACTTACTATCACCTATTATCACGGCCG
CCCGGATCCGATGAGCTTGATGATCTGAGTCCGGACTTGTACAGCTCGTCCATGCCGTGAGTGATCCCGG
CGGCGGTCACGAACTCCAGCAGGACCATGTGATCGCGCTTCTCGTTGGGGTCTTTGCTCAGGGCGGACTG
GGTGCTCAGGTAGTGGTTGTCGGGCAGCAGCACGGGGCCGTCGCCGATGGGGGTGTTCTGCTGGTAGTGG
TCGGCGAGCTGCACGCTGCCGTCCTCGATGTTGTGGCGGATCTTGAAGTTGGCCTTGATGCCGTTCTTCT
GCTTGTCGGCCATGATATAGACGTTGTGGCTGTTGTAGTTGTACTCCAGCTTGTGCCCCAGGATGTTGCC
GTCCTCCTTGAAGTCGATGCCCTTCAGCTCGATGCGGTTCACCAGGGTGTCGCCCTCGAACTTCACCTCG
GCGCGGGTCTTGTAGTTGCCGTCGTCCTTGAAGAAGATGGTGCGCTCCTGGACGTAGCCTTCGGGCATGG
CGGACTTGAAGAAGTCGTGCTGCTTCATGTGGTCGGGGTAGCGGCTGAAGCACTGCACGCCGTAGGTCAG
GGTGGTCACGAGGGTGGGCCAGGGCACGGGCAGCTTGCCGGTGGTGCAGATGAACTTCAGGGTCAGCTTG
CCGTAGGTGGCATCGCCCTCGCCCTCGCCGGACACGCTGAACTTGTGGCCGTTTACGTCGCCGTCCAGCT
CGACCAGGATGGGCACCACCCCGGTGAACAGCTCCTCGCCCTTGCTCATGGTGGCCCGCGGTAGCGCTAG
CCCACCTCCGCCGCTGCCCCCACCTCCAGATCCACCCCCGCCGGAGCCTCCACCCCCAGATCCCTTAGCG
CTGGTGTACTTGGTGACGGCCTTAGTACCCTCGGACACGGCGTGCTTGGCCAACTCCCCAGGCAGCAGCA
GGCGCACGGCCGTCTGGATCTCCCTGGAGGTGATGGTCGAGCGCTTGTTGTAATGCGCCAGGCGGGAAGC
CTCACCTGCGATGCGCTCGAAAATGTCGTTCACAAACGAACTCATGATGCCCATGGCCTTGGACGAAATG
CCGGTGTCAGGGTGGACCTGCTTCAGAACCTTGTACACATAGATGGAATAGCTCTCCTTGCGGCTGCGCT
TGCGCTTCTTGCCGCCTTTCTTCTGCGCCTTAGTCACCGCCTTCTTGGAGCCCTTTTTCGGGGCGGGAGC
AGACTTCGCTGGCTCTGGCATGGTGATATTCAGATCTCCTGGGCCAGGATTCTCCTCGACGTCACCGCAT
GTTAGCAGACTTCCTCTGCCCTCTCCACTGCCACCCAGCCCAGGCTTGCCCAGTCTGTGGCCCTCGTGGG
CCAGCAGCCACTCTTTCACGGCGAGCCCGCCCTCGTAGCCCCCCACGTCCAGGTCGCCCTGCACCACCCG
GTGGCAGGGGATCAGAATGGGCACGGGATTTCCGCTCAGGGCGGTTTTCACGGCGGCGGTGGCGGCGGGA
TTGCCGGCCAGGGCGGCCAGGTGGCTGTAGCTGATGACCTCTCCGAACTTCACCACTTTCAGCAGTTTCC
ACAGCACCTGGCGGGTAAAGCTCTCCTGCTGGAACACTGGGTGGTGCAGGGCTGGCACAGGGAACTCCTC
GATGGCCTCAGGCTGGTGAAAGTAGGCGTTGAGCCAGGCGGTGGCCTGCATCAGTGGCTCTGGTCCGCCC
AGCACGGCGGCTGGGGCAGGCACTTCCACGGCGTCGGCGGCAGATGTTCCTTTGCCCAGGAAGATGATAC
GGTGCAGGCCCTGTTCGCACCCAGACAGTTCCAGCTTGCCCAGAGGGCTATCCAGGGTGGTGCGCTTCAT
TTCGCAGTCTTTGTCCATGGAGGCGACCGGTGCCTCGTCGTCGTTCAGGTTGTCCTTGCGCTTGCTCTTG
ATGCAGCCCATGGCGGCCTCGTCGTCGTTCAGGTTGTCCTTGCGCTTGCTCTTGATGCAGCCCATGGTGG
ATAACTTCGTATAATGTATGCTATACGAACGGTAAAGCTTGCCTCGAGCAGCGCTGCTCGAGAGATCTAC
GGGTGGCATCCCTGTGACCCCTCCCCAGTGCCTCTCCTGGCCCTGGAAGTTGCCACTCCAGTGCCCACCA
GCCTTGTCCTAATAAAATTAAGTTGCATCATTTTGTCTGACTAGGTGTCCTTCTATAATATTATGGGGTG
GAGGGGGGTGGTATGGAGCAAGGGGCAAGTTGGGAAGACAACCTGTAGGGCCTGCGGGGTCTATTGGGAA
CCAAGCTGGAGTGCAGTGGCACAATCTTGGCTCACTGCAATCTCCGCCTCCTGGGTTCAAGCGATTCTCC
TGCCTCAGCCTCCCGAGTTGTTGGGATTCCAGGCATGCATGACCAGGCTCAGCTAATTTTTGTTTTTTTG
GTAGAGACGGGGTTTCACCATATTGGCCAGGCTGGTCTCCAACTCCTAATCTCAGGTGATCTACCCACCT
TGGCCTCCCAAATTGCTGGGATTACAGGCGTGAACCACTGCTCCCTTCCCTGTCCTTCTGATTTTGTAGG
TAACCACGTGCGGACCGAGCGGCCGCAGGAACCCCTAGTGATGGAGTTGGCCACTCCCTCTCTGCGCGCT
CGCTCGCTCACTGAGGCCGGGCGACCAAAGGTCGCCCGACGCCCGGGCTTTGCCCGGGCGGCCTCAGTGA
GCGAGCGAGCGCGCAGCTGCCTGCAGGGGCGCCTGATGCGGTATTTTCTCCTTACGCATCTGTGCGGTAT
TTCACACCGCATA
[142 nt withheld, positions 4144-4285]
C
[141 nt withheld, positions 4287-4427]
CCTTTGACGTTGGAGTCCACGTTCTTT
[37 nt withheld, positions 4455-4491]
ACCCTATCTCGGGCTATTCTTTTGATTTATAAGGGATTTTGCCGATTTCGGCCTATTGGTTAAAAAATGA
GCTGATTTAACAAAAATTTAACGCGAATTTTAACAAAATATTAACGTTTACAATTTTATGGTGCACTCTC
AGTACAATCTGCTCTGATGCCGCATAGTTAAGCCAGCCCCGACACCCGCCAACACCCGCTGACGCGCCCT
GACGGGCTTGTCTGCTCCCGGCATCCGCTTACAGACAAGCTGTGACCGTCTCCGGGAGCTGCATGTGTCA
GAGGTTTTCACCGTCATCACCGAAACGCGCGAGACGAAAGGGCCTCGTGATACGCCTATTTTTATAGGTT
AATGTCATGATAATAATGGTTTCTTAGACGTCAGGTGGCACTTTTCGGGGAAATGTGCGCGGAACCCCTA
TTTGTTTATTTTTCTAAATACATTCAAATATGTATCCGCTCATGAGACAATAACCCTGATAAATGCTTCA
ATAATATTGAAAAAGGAAGAGTATGAGTATTCAACATTTCCGTGTCGCCCTTATTCCCTTTTTTGCGGCA
TTTTGCCTTCCTGTTTTTGCTCACCCAGAAACGCTGGTGAAAGTAAAAGATGCTGAAGATCAGTTGGGTG
CACGAGTGGGTTACATCGAACTGGATCTCAACAGCGGTAAGATCCTTGAGAGTTTTCGCCCCGAAGAACG
TTTTCCAATGATGAGCACTTTTAAAGTTCTGCTATGTGGCGCGGTATTATCCCGTATTGACGCCGGGCAA
GAGCAACTCGGTCGCCGCATACACTATTCTCAGAATGACTTGGTTGAGTACTCACCAGTCACAGAAAAGC
ATCTTACGGATGGCATGACAGTAAGAGAATTATGCAGTGCTGCCATAACCATGAGTGATAACACTGCGGC
CAACTTACTTCTGACAACGATCGGAGGACCGAAGGAGCTAACCGCTTTTTTGCACAACATGGGGGATCAT
GTAACTCGCCTTGATCGTTGGGAACCGGAGCTGAATGAAGCCATACCAAACGACGAGCGTGACACCACGA
TGCCTGTAGCAATGGCAACAACGTTGCGCAAACTATTAACTGGCGAACTACTTACTCTAGCTTCCCGGCA
ACAATTAATAGACTGGATGGAGGCGGATAAAGTTGCAGGACCACTTCTGCGCTCGGCCCTTCCGGCTGGC
TGGTTTATTGCTGATAAATCTGGAGCCGGTGAGCGTGGGTCTCGCGGTATCATTGCAGCACTGGGGCCAG
ATGGTAAGCCCTCCCGTATCGTAGTTATCTACACGACGGGGAGTCAGGCAACTATGGATGAACGAAATAG
ACAGATCGCTGAGATAGGTGCCTCACTGATTAAGCATTGGTAACTGTCAGACCAAGTTTACTCATATATA
CTTTAGATTGATTTAAAACTTCATTTTTAATTTAAAAGGATCTAGGTGAAGATCCTTTTTGATAATCTCA
TGACCAAAATCCCTTAACGTGAGTTTTCGTTCCACTGAGCGTCAGACCCCGTAGAAAAGATCAAAGGATC
TTCTTGAGATCCTTTTTTTCTGCGCGTAATCTGCTGCTTGCAAACAAAAAAACCACCGCTACCAGCGGTG
GTTTGTTTGCCGGATCAAGAGCTACCAACTCTTTTTCCGAAGGTAACTGGCTTCAGCAGAGCGCAGATAC
CAAATACTGTCCTTCTAGTGTAGCCGTAGTTAGGCCACCACTTCAAGAACTCTGTAGCACCGCCTACATA
CCTCGCTCTGCTAATCCTGTTACCAGTGGCTGCTGCCAGTGGCGATAAGTCGTGTCTTACCGGGTTGGAC
TCAAGACGATAGTTACCGGATAAGGCGCAGCGGTCGGGCTGAACGGGGGGTTCGTGCACACAGCCCAGCT
TGGAGCGAACGACCTACACCGAACTGAGATACCTACAGCGTGAGCTATGAGAAAGCGCCACGCTTCCCGA
AGGGAGAAAGGCGGACAGGTATCCGGTAAGCGGCAGGGTCGGAACAGGAGAGCGCACGAGGGAGCTTCCA
GGGGGAAACGCCTGGTATCTTTATAGTCCTGTCGGGTTTCGCCACCTCTGACTTGAGCGTCGATTTTTGT
GATGCTCGTCAGGGGGGCGGAGCCTATGGAAAAACGCCAGCAACGCGGCCTTTTTACGGTTCCTGGCCTT
TTGCTGGCCTTTTGCTCACATGT
