>Addgene plasmid #60099 | pAAV-myrSNAP-CON | addgene partial sequence | sequence record 98033 | pCAX-F 5'-CAGCTCCTGGGCAACGTGC-3'
ATTGGGATTCGAACATCGATTGAATTCATAACTTCGTATAGCATACATTATACGAACGGTATCACTATTA
CTTACTATCACCTATTATCACGGCCGCCCGGATCCGATGAGCTTGATGATCTGAGTCCGGACTTGTACAG
CTCGTCCATGCCGTGAGTGATCCCGGCGGCGGTCACGAACTCCAGCAGGACCATGTGATCGCGCTTCTCG
TTGGGGTCTTTGCTCAGGGCGGACTGGGTGCTCAGGTAGTGGTTGTCGGGCAGCAGCACGGGGCCGTCGC
CGATGGGGGTGTTCTGCTGGTAGTGGTCGGCGAGCTGCACGCTGCCGTCCTCGATGTTGTGGCGGATCTT
GAAGTTGGCCTTGATGCCGTTCTTCTGCTTGTCGGCCATGATATA
