>Addgene plasmid #60099 | pAAV-myrSNAP-CON | addgene partial sequence | sequence record 98035 | C-CMV-24 5'-TATTAGGACAAGGCTGGTGGGCAC-3'
AGGCACTGGGGAGGGGTCACAGGGATGCCACCCGTAGATCTCTCGAGCAGCGCTGCTCGAGGCAAGCTTT
ACCGTTCGTATAGCATACATTATACGAAGTTATCCACCATGGGCTGCATCAAGAGCAAGCGCAAGGACAA
CCTGAACGACGACGAGGCCGCCATGGGCTGCATCAAGAGCAAGCGCAAGGACAACCTGAACGACGACGAG
GCACCGGTCGCCTCCATGGACAAAGACTGCGAAATGAAGCGCACCACCCTGGATAGCCCTCTGGGCAAGC
TGGAACTGTCTGGGTGCGAACAGGGCCTGCACCGTATCATCTTCCTGGGCAAAGGAACATCTGCCGCCGA
CGCCGTGGAAGTGCCTGCCCCAGCCGCCGTGCTGGGCGGACCAGAGCCACTGATGCAGGCCACCGCCTGG
CTCAACGCCTACTTTCACCAGCCTGAGGCCATCGAGGAGTTCCCTGTGCCAGCCCTGCACCACCCAGTGT
TCCAGCAGGAGAGCTTTACCCGCCAGGTGCTGTGGAAACTGCTGAAAGTGGTGAAGTTCGGAGAGGTCAT
CAGCTACA
