>Addgene plasmid #60099 | pAAV-myrSNAP-CON | addgene partial sequence | sequence record 98037 | EGFP-N 5'-CGTCGCCGTCCAGCTCGACCAG-3'
GCTCCTCGCCCTTGCTCATGGTGGCCCGCGGTAGCGCTAGCCCACCTCCGCCGCTGCCCCCACCTCCAGA
TCCACCCCCGCCGGAGCCTCCACCCCCAGATCCCTTAGCGCTGGTGTACTTGGTGACGGCCTTAGTACCC
TCGGACACGGCGTGCTTGGCCAACTCCCCAGGCAGCAGCAGGCGCACGGCCGTCTGGATCTCCCTGGAGG
TGATGGTCGAGCGCTTGTTGTAATGCGCCAGGCGGGAAGCCTCACCTGCGATGCGCTCGAAAATGTCGTT
CACAAACGAACTCATGATGCCCATGGCCTTGGACGAAATGCCGGTGTCAGGGTGGACCTGCTTCAGAACC
TTGTACACATAGATGGAATAGCTCTCCTTGCGGCTGCGCTTGCGCTTCTTGCCGCCTTTCTTCTGCGCCT
TAGTCACCGCCTTCTTGGAGCCCTTTTTCGGGGCGGGAGCAGACTTCGCTGGCTCTGGCATGGTGATATT
CAGATCTCCTGGGCCAGGATTCTCCTCGACGTCACCGCATGTTAGCAGACTTCCTCTGCCCTCTCCACTG
CCACCCAGCCCAGGCTTGCCCAGTCTGTGGCCCTCGTGGGCCAGCAGCCACTCTTTCACGGCGAGCCCGC
CCTCGTAGCCCCCCACGTCCAGGTCGCCCTGCACCACCCGGTGGCAGGGGATCAGAATGGGCACGGGATT
TCCGCTCAGGGCGGTTTTCAC
